Addgene plasmid #176445: pVRC8400-SARS-CoV-2-RBD-L452R-E484Q-AVI
Purpose: Expresses SARS-CoV-2 RBD domain containing L452R-E484Q mutations with single chain Fc, HRV3C protease cleavage site, and AVI tag
Depositing lab: Peter Kwong. Depositing organization: National Institute of Allergy and Infectious Diseases (NIAID). Publication: Molecular probes of spike ectodomain and its subdomains for SARS-CoV-2 variants, Alpha through Omicron. Teng IT, Nazzari AF, Choe M, Liu T, Oliveira de Souza M, Petrova Y, Tsybovsky Y, Wang S, Zhang B, Artamonov M, Madan B, Huang A, Lopez Acevedo SN, Pan X, Ruckwardt TJ, DeKosky BJ, Mascola JR, Misasi J, Sullivan NJ, Zhou T, Kwong PD. PLoS One. 2022 May 24;17(5):e0268767. doi: 10.1371/journal.pone.0268767. eCollection 2022. PubMed 35609088.
Backbone
  Vector backbone: pVRC8400
  Vector type: Mammalian Expression
Growth in bacteria
  Bacterial resistance: Kanamycin, 50 μg/mL
  Growth temperature: 37°C
  Growth strain: DH5alpha
  Copy number: Unknown
Gene/Insert
  Gene/Insert name: SARS-CoV-2-RBD-L452R-E484Q
  Mutation: L452R, E484Q
  Entrez Gene: S (a.k.a. GU280_gp02, spike glycoprotein)
  Tag / fusion protein: scFc (N terminal on insert); HRV3C (N terminal on insert); AVI (C terminal on insert)
Terms and licenses: Academic/Nonprofit Terms; Industry Terms: Not Available to Industry
How to cite: pVRC8400-SARS-CoV-2-RBD-L452R-E484Q-AVI was a gift from Peter Kwong (Addgene plasmid # 176445 ; http://n2t.net/addgene:176445 ; RRID:Addgene_176445)
