[The description below was written by a language model from this plasmid's Addgene catalogue record and pLannotate feature annotations shown in this document.]
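Description:
pVRC8400-SARS-CoV-2-RBD-L452R-E484Q-AVI is a 6,558 nt mammalian expression plasmid built on the pVRC8400 backbone for producing a secreted, taggable form of the SARS-CoV-2 spike receptor-binding domain (RBD) carrying the L452R and E484Q substitutions. It is propagated in E. coli through a high-copy ColE1/pUC-type origin and selected with kanamycin via an aph(3')-Ia (KanR) gene. Short fragments of rop, bom, bla and a Tn903 transposase are also annotated and appear to be non-functional remnants of backbone construction.

The expression cassette is driven by the human CMV immediate-early enhancer and promoter, followed by a truncated HTLV-1 5' LTR segment and a modified CMV intron A fragment, elements placed in the 5' leader to boost transcript processing and expression, and it ends in a bovine growth hormone polyadenylation signal. The open reading frame begins with a short mouse immunoglobulin heavy-chain variable-region fragment, which most likely serves as the secretion leader. Human IgG1 constant-region sequence follows, corresponding to the single-chain Fc (scFc) listed in the record, and then the spike fragment encoding the RBD. According to the catalogue fields, an HRV3C protease cleavage site lies between the scFc and the RBD, and an AVI tag is fused to the RBD C terminus; neither short element is called in the feature table. This arrangement would allow capture of the secreted fusion through the Fc, release of the RBD by HRV3C cleavage, and site-specific biotinylation of the AVI tag by BirA. The associated publication describes such constructs as molecular probes of spike and its subdomains for SARS-CoV-2 variants.
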