Features (pLannotate 1.2.2; 15 found; start..end, strand, type, name):
     53..88      +  CDS            rop (fragment): Rop protein, which maintains plasmids at low copy number; rop
    190..288     +  misc_feature   bom (fragment): basis of mobility region from pBR322
    374..753     +  enhancer       CMV enhancer: human cytomegalovirus immediate early enhancer
    754..957     +  promoter       CMV promoter: human cytomegalovirus (CMV) immediate early promoter
   1046..1273    +  LTR            5' LTR (truncated) (fragment): truncated 5' long terminal repeat (LTR) from human T-cell leukemia virus (HTLV) type 1
   1277..1387    +  intron         CMV intron (fragment): modified intron A from human cytomegalovirus
   1438..1506    +  CDS            Ighv1-61 (fragment): HVM05_MOUSE - Also known as Igh-VJ558. Experimental evidence at protein level: Swiss-Prot protein existence level 1. From Mus musculus (Mouse).
   1840..2856    +  CDS            IGHG1: IGHG1_HUMAN - Experimental evidence at protein level: Swiss-Prot protein existence level 1. Constant region of immunoglobulin heavy chains. Immunoglobulins, also known as antibodies, are membrane-bound or secreted glycoproteins produced by B lymphocytes. In the recognition phase of humoral immunity, the membrane-bound immunoglobulins serve as receptors which, upon binding of a specific antigen, trigger the clonal expansion and differentiation of B lymphocytes into immunoglobulins- secreting plasma cells. Secreted immunoglobulins mediate the effector phase of humoral immunity, which results in
   2911..3537    +  CDS            S (fragment): SPIKE_SARS2 - Experimental evidence at protein level: Swiss-Prot protein existence level 1. [Spike glycoprotein]: May down-regulate host tetherin (BST2) by lysosomal degradation, thereby counteracting its antiviral activity. From Severe acute respiratory syndrome coronavirus 2 (2019-nCoV) (SARS-CoV-2).
   3599..3823    +  polyA_signal   bGH poly(A) signal: bovine growth hormone polyadenylation signal
   4361..4949    -  rep_origin     ori: high-copy-number ColE1/pMB1/pBR322/pUC origin of replication
   5121..5192    -  CDS            bla(M) (fragment): β-lactamase lacking the signal sequence; bla(M); allows cytosolic expression of β-lactamase
   5204..5350    -  CDS            TRA2_ECOLX (fragment): Protein predicted: Swiss-Prot protein existence level 4. Required for transposition of transposon Tn903. From Escherichia coli.
   5491..6306    -  CDS            KanR: aminoglycoside phosphotransferase; aph(3')-Ia; confers resistance to kanamycin in bacteria or G418 (Geneticin®) in eukaryotes
   6429..6516    -  promoter       AmpR promoter (fragment): bla
>Addgene plasmid #176445 | pVRC8400-SARS-CoV-2-RBD-L452R-E484Q-AVI | addgene full sequence | sequence record 347376 | Addgene NGS Result
TATTATCATGACATTAACCTATAAAAATAGGCGTATCACGAGGCCCTTTCGTCTCGCGCGTTTCGGTGAT
GACGGTGAAAACCTCTGACACATGCAGCTCCCGGAGACGGTCACAGCTTGTCTGTAAGCGGATGCCGGGA
GCAGACAAGCCCGTCAGGGCGCGTCAGCGGGTGTTGGCGGGTGTCGGGGCTGGCTTAACTATGCGGCATC
AGAGCAGATTGTACTGAGAGTGCACCATATGCGGTGTGAAATACCGCACAGATGCGTAAGGAGAAAATAC
CGCATCAGATTGGCTATTGGCCATTGCATACGTTGTATCCATATCATAATATGTACATTTATATTGGCTC
ATGTCCAACATTACCGCCATGTTGACATTGATTATTGACTAGTTATTAATAGTAATCAATTACGGGGTCA
TTAGTTCATAGCCCATATATGGAGTTCCGCGTTACATAACTTACGGTAAATGGCCCGCCTGGCTGACCGC
CCAACGACCCCCGCCCATTGACGTCAATAATGACGTATGTTCCCATAGTAACGCCAATAGGGACTTTCCA
TTGACGTCAATGGGTGGAGTATTTACGGTAAACTGCCCACTTGGCAGTACATCAAGTGTATCATATGCCA
AGTACGCCCCCTATTGACGTCAATGACGGTAAATGGCCCGCCTGGCATTATGCCCAGTACATGACCTTAT
GGGACTTTCCTACTTGGCAGTACATCTACGTATTAGTCATCGCTATTACCATGGTGATGCGGTTTTGGCA
GTACATCAATGGGCGTGGATAGCGGTTTGACTCACGGGGATTTCCAAGTCTCCACCCCATTGACGTCAAT
GGGAGTTTGTTTTGGCACCAAAATCAACGGGACTTTCCAAAATGTCGTAACAACTCCGCCCCATTGACGC
AAATGGGCGGTAGGCGTGTACGGTGGGAGGTCTATATAAGCAGAGCTCGTTTAGTGAACCGTCAGATCGC
CTGGAGACGCCATCCACGCTGTTTTGACCTCCATAGAAGACACCGGGACCGATCCAGCCTCCATCGGCTC
GCATCTCTCCTTCACGCGCCCGCCGCCCTACCTGAGGCCGCCATCCACGCCGGTTGAGTCGCGTTCTGCC
GCCTCCCGCCTGTGGTGCCTCCTGAACTGCGTCCGCCGTCTAGGTAAGTTTAAAGCTCAGGTCGAGACCG
GGCCTTTGTCCGGCGCTCCCTTGGAGCCTACCTAGACTCAGCCGGCTCTCCACGCTTTGCCTGACCCTGC
TTGCTCAACTCTAGTTAACGGTGGAGGGCAGTGTAGTCTGAGCAGTACTCGTTGCTGCCGCGCGCGCCAC
CAGACATAATAGCTGACAGACTAACAGACTGTTCCTTTCCATGGGTCTTTTCTGCAGTCACCGTCGTCGA
CACGTGTGATCAGATATCGCGGCCGCTCTAGACCACCATGGGATGGTCATGTATCATCCTTTTTCTAGTA
GCAACTGCAACCGGTGTACATTCCGCACCAGAGCTGCTGGGAGGACCTAGCGTGTTCCTGTTTCCCCCTA
AGCCTAAGGACACCCTGATGATCAGCCGGACCCCAGAGGTGACATGCGTGGTGGTGGACGTGTCCCACGA
GGACCCCGAGGTGAAGTTCAACTGGTACGTGGATGGCGTGGAGGTGCACAATGCCAAGACCAAGCCAAGG
GAGGAGCAGTACAACTCTACCTATCGCGTGGTGAGCGTGCTGACAGTGCTGCACCAGGACTGGCTGAACG
GCAAGGAGTACAAGTGTAAGGTGTCTAATAAGGCCCTGCCTGCCCCAATCGAGAAGACCATCAGCAAGGC
AAAGGGACAGCCAAGGGAGCCTCAGGTGTATACCCTGCCACCCAGCCGCGACGAGCTGACAAAGAACCAG
GTGTCCCTGTACTGCCTGGTGAAGGGCTTCTATCCTTCCGATATCGCCGTGGAGTGGGAGTCTAATGGCC
AGCCAGAGAACAATTACAAGACCACACCTCCAGTGCTGGACTCCGATGGCTCTTTCTTTCTGTATTCCAA
GCTGACCGTGGATAAGAGCCGGTGGCAGCAGGGCAACGTGTTTAGCTGTTCCGTGATGCACGAGGCCCTG
CACAATCACTACACACAGAAGTCTCTGAGCCTGTCCCCCGGCAAGGGAGGAGGAGGCAGCGGCGGAGGAG
GCTCCGGAGGCGGCGGCTCTGGCGGCGGCGGCAGCGCCCCTGAACTGCTGGGAGGACCAAGCGTGTTCCT
GTTTCCACCTAAGCCCAAAGATACCCTGATGATCTCCAGGACCCCTGAAGTCACCTGCGTGGTCGTGGAC
GTGTCTCATGAGGACCCCGAAGTCAAGTTCAACTGGTACGTGGACGGAGTCGAAGTCCATAACGCCAAGA
CCAAGCCTAGAGAAGAGCAGTACAACTCCACCTATAGAGTGGTGTCTGTGCTGACAGTGCTGCATCAGGA
TTGGCTGAATGGCAAGGAATATAAGTGTAAGGTGAGCAATAAGGCCCTGCCCGCCCCTATCGAGAAGACC
ATCTCTAAAGCCAAAGGACAGCCAAGGGAGCCACAGGTGTATACACTGCCACCCAGCCGGGACGAGCTGA
CCAAGAACCAGGTGAGCCTGACATGTCTGGTCAAGGGCTTCTACCCCAGTGACATTGCTGTGGAGTGGGA
GTCCAATGGCCAGCCTGAGAACAATTATAAAACTACCCCACCAGTGCTGGACAGCGATGGCTCCTTCTTT
CTGACCAGCAAGCTGACAGTGGATAAGTCCCGCTGGCAGCAGGGAAACGTGTTTTCTTGTAGCGTGATGC
ATGAGGCCCTGCATAACCACTACACCCAGAAGTCCCTGTCTCTGAGCCCAGGCAAGGGAGGCAGCGGAGG
CGGAGGCAGCGGAGGCCTGGAGGTGCTGTTTCAGGGCCCTCCAAACATTACCAACCTCTGCCCCTTCGGC
GAGGTGTTTAACGCCACAAGATTTGCCTCCGTTTACGCCTGGAATAGAAAGAGAATCAGCAATTGTGTGG
CCGACTACTCCGTGCTGTATAACAGCGCCTCTTTCAGCACCTTCAAGTGCTACGGCGTTTCCCCAACAAA
GCTGAATGACCTGTGCTTCACCAACGTGTACGCCGACTCCTTCGTAATTAGAGGCGATGAGGTGCGGCAG
ATCGCACCAGGCCAGACCGGTAAGATCGCTGACTACAACTATAAGCTGCCTGATGATTTTACAGGCTGCG
TGATCGCCTGGAACTCTAACAACCTGGATAGCAAGGTGGGCGGCAACTACAACTACCGGTACCGGCTGTT
TCGCAAGTCTAACCTGAAACCTTTCGAGAGAGACATCTCCACAGAGATCTACCAGGCCGGTTCTACACCT
TGTAACGGGGTGCAGGGCTTCAACTGTTACTTCCCTCTGCAAAGCTACGGCTTCCAGCCTACCAATGGAG
TCGGCTACCAGCCATACCGGGTGGTCGTGCTGTCCTTCGAGTTACTCCACGCCCCCGCCACCGTCTGCGG
TGGAGGAGGCCTGGTGCCACAGCAGAGCGGAGGCCTGAACGACATCTTCGAGGCCCAGAAGATCGAGTGG
CACGAGGGCTGATGAGGATCCAGATCTGCTGTGCCTTCTAGTTGCCAGCCATCTGTTGTTTGCCCCTCCC
CCGTGCCTTCCTTGACCCTGGAAGGTGCCACTCCCACTGTCCTTTCCTAATAAAATGAGGAAATTGCATC
GCATTGTCTGAGTAGGTGTCATTCTATTCTGGGGGGTGGGGTGGGGCAGGACAGCAAGGGGGAGGATTGG
GAAGACAATAGCAGGCATGCTGGGGATGCGGTGGGCTCTATGGGTACCCAGGTGCTGAAGAATTGACCCG
GTTCCTCCTGGGCCAGAAAGAAGCAGGCACATCCCCTTCTCTGTGACACACCCTGTCCACGCCCCTGGTT
CTTAGTTCCAGCCCCACTCATAGGACACTCATAGCTCAGGAGGGCTCCGCCTTCAATCCCACCCGCTAAA
GTACTTGGAGCGGTCTCTCCCTCCCTCATCAGCCCACCAAACCAAACCTAGCCTCCAAGAGTGGGAAGAA
ATTAAAGCAAGATAGGCTATTAAGTGCAGAGGGAGAGAAAATGCCTCCAACATGTGAGGAAGTAATGAGA
GAAATCATAGAATTTTAAGGCCATGATTTAAGGCCATCATGGCCTTAATCTTCCGCTTCCTCGCTCACTG
ACTCGCTGCGCTCGGTCGTTCGGCTGCGGCGAGCGGTATCAGCTCACTCAAAGGCGGTAATACGGTTATC
CACAGAATCAGGGGATAACGCAGGAAAGAACATGTGAGCAAAAGGCCAGCAAAAGGCCAGGAACCGTAAA
AAGGCCGCGTTGCTGGCGTTTTTCCATAGGCTCCGCCCCCCTGACGAGCATCACAAAAATCGACGCTCAA
GTCAGAGGTGGCGAAACCCGACAGGACTATAAAGATACCAGGCGTTTCCCCCTGGAAGCTCCCTCGTGCG
CTCTCCTGTTCCGACCCTGCCGCTTACCGGATACCTGTCCGCCTTTCTCCCTTCGGGAAGCGTGGCGCTT
TCTCATAGCTCACGCTGTAGGTATCTCAGTTCGGTGTAGGTCGTTCGCTCCAAGCTGGGCTGTGTGCACG
AACCCCCCGTTCAGCCCGACCGCTGCGCCTTATCCGGTAACTATCGTCTTGAGTCCAACCCGGTAAGACA
CGACTTATCGCCACTGGCAGCAGCCACTGGTAACAGGATTAGCAGAGCGAGGTATGTAGGCGGTGCTACA
GAGTTCTTGAAGTGGTGGCCTAACTACGGCTACACTAGAAGAACAGTATTTGGTATCTGCGCTCTGCTGA
AGCCAGTTACCTTCGGAAAAAGAGTTGGTAGCTCTTGATCCGGCAAACAAACCACCGCTGGTAGCGGTGG
TTTTTTTGTTTGCAAGCAGCAGATTACGCGCAGAAAAAAAGGATCTCAAGAAGATCCTTTGATCTTTTCT
ACGGGGTCTGACGCTCAGTGGAACGAAAACTCACGTTAAGGGATTTTGGTCATGAGATTATCAAAAAGGA
TCTTCACCTAGATCCTTTTAAATTAAAAATGAAGTTTTAAATCAATCTAAAGTATATATGAGTAAACTTG
GTCTGACAGTTACCAATGCTTAATCAGTGAGGCACCTATCTCAGCGATCTGTCTATTTCGTTCATCCATA
GTTGCCTGACTCGGGGGGGGGGGGCGCTGAGGTCTGCCTCGTGAAGAAGGTGTTGCTGACTCATACCAGG
CCTGAATCGCCCCATCATCCAGCCAGAAAGTGAGGGAGCCACGGTTGATGAGAGCTTTGTTGTAGGTGGA
CCAGTTGGTGATTTTGAACTTTTGCTTTGCCACGGAACGGTCTGCGTTGTCGGGAAGATGCGTGATCTGA
TCCTTCAACTCAGCAAAAGTTCGATTTATTCAACAAAGCCGCCGTCCCGTCAAGTCAGCGTAATGCTCTG
CCAGTGTTACAACCAATTAACCAATTCTGATTAGAAAAACTCATCGAGCATCAAATGAAACTGCAATTTA
TTCATATCAGGATTATCAATACCATATTTTTGAAAAAGCCGTTTCTGTAATGAAGGAGAAAACTCACCGA
GGCAGTTCCATAGGATGGCAAGATCCTGGTATCGGTCTGCGATTCCGACTCGTCCAACATCAATACAACC
TATTAATTTCCCCTCGTCAAAAATAAGGTTATCAAGTGAGAAATCACCATGAGTGACGACTGAATCCGGT
GAGAATGGCAAAAGCTTATGCATTTCTTTCCAGACTTGTTCAACAGGCCAGCCATTACGCTCGTCATCAA
AATCACTCGCATCAACCAAACCGTTATTCATTCGTGATTGCGCCTGAGCGAGACGAAATACGCGATCGCT
GTTAAAAGGACAATTACAAACAGGAATCGAATGCAACCGGCGCAGGAACACTGCCAGCGCATCAACAATA
TTTTCACCTGAATCAGGATATTCTTCTAATACCTGGAATGCTGTTTTCCCGGGGATCGCAGTGGTGAGTA
ACCATGCATCATCAGGAGTACGGATAAAATGCTTGATGGTCGGAAGAGGCATAAATTCCGTCAGCCAGTT
TAGTCTGACCATCTCATCTGTAACATCATTGGCAACGCTACCTTTGCCATGTTTCAGAAACAACTCTGGC
GCATCGGGCTTCCCATACAATCGATAGATTGTCGCACCTGATTGCCCGACATTATCGCGAGCCCATTTAT
ACCCATATAAATCAGCATCCATGTTGGAATTTAATCGCGGCCTCGAGCAAGACGTTTCCCGTTGAATATG
GCTCATAACACCCCTTGTATTACTGTTTATGTAAGCAGACAGTTTTATTGTTCATGATGATATATTTTTA
TCTTGTGCAATGTAACATCAGAGATTTTGAGACACAACGTGGCTTTCCCCCCCCCCCCATTATTGAAGCA
TTTATCAGGGTTATTGTCTCATGAGCGGATACATATTTGAATGTATTTAGAAAAATAAACAAATAGGGGT
TCCGCGCACATTTCCCCGAAAAGTGCCACCTGACGTCTAAGAAACCAT
